Addgene plasmid #47702: pmalc4x_V426F_TEV
Purpose: Expresses MBP myocilin olfactomedin domain fusion protein with a TEV protease recognition sequence and the mutation V426F
Depositing lab: Raquel Lieberman. Depositing organization: Georgia Institute of Technology. Publication: The stability of myocilin olfactomedin domain variants provides new insight into glaucoma as a protein misfolding disorder. Burns JN, Turnage KC, Walker CA, Lieberman RL. Biochemistry. 2011 Jul 5;50(26):5824-33. doi: 10.1021/bi200231x. Epub 2011 Jun 9. PubMed 21612213.
Backbone
  Vector backbone: pmalC4X
  Backbone manufacturer: NEB
  Backbone size w/o insert (bp): 6645
  Total vector size (bp): 7458
  Vector type: Bacterial Expression
Growth in bacteria
  Bacterial resistance: Ampicillin, 100 μg/mL
  Growth temperature: 37°C
  Growth strain: XL1 Blue
  Copy number: Unknown
Gene/Insert
  Gene/Insert name: Olfactomedin-like domain with V426F mutation (alt names: V426F; OLF)
  Species: H. sapiens (human)
  Insert size (bp): 837
  Mutation: changed V426F
  Entrez Gene: MYOC (a.k.a. GLC1A, GPOA, JOAG, JOAG1, TIGR)
  Promoter: Ptac
  Tag / fusion protein: MBP (N terminal on insert)
  Cloning method: Restriction Enzyme; 5′ cloning site Unknown (unknown if destroyed); 3′ cloning site EcoRI (not destroyed)
  Sequencing primers: 5′ MBP-F; 3′ M13-F20; M13_pUC_Fwd
Terms and licenses: Academic/Nonprofit Terms; Industry Terms: Not Available to Industry
Depositor comments: The Lieberman Lab recommends E.coli Rosetta Gami 2 competent cells for protein expression.
How to cite: pmalc4x_V426F_TEV was a gift from Raquel Lieberman (Addgene plasmid # 47702 ; http://n2t.net/addgene:47702 ; RRID:Addgene_47702)
