[The description below was written by a language model from this plasmid's Addgene catalogue record and pLannotate feature annotations shown in this document.]
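Description:
pmalc4x_V426F_TEV is a bacterial expression plasmid built on the NEB pMAL-c4X backbone, about 7.5 kb in total, for producing a glaucoma-associated variant of the human myocilin olfactomedin (OLF) domain in E. coli. It replicates from a ColE1/pMB1-type origin. The adjacent bom region and rop gene are pBR322-derived, and rop normally moderates copy number, although the record lists copy number as unknown. Selection is by ampicillin through the bla gene, and an M13 phage origin allows single-stranded DNA production with helper phage.

The expression cassette is driven by the hybrid tac promoter with a downstream lac operator. The plasmid also carries lacI under the lacIq promoter, so transcription is repressed until IPTG is added. The open reading frame begins with maltose-binding protein encoded by a malE version that lacks a signal sequence, which keeps the fusion in the cytoplasm. A short annotation matching a TEV-containing tag follows MBP and corresponds to the TEV protease recognition sequence. It lies directly upstream of the roughly 830 bp MYOC fragment carrying the V426F substitution. MBP serves as a solubility partner and an amylose-affinity handle, and TEV cleavage can release the OLF domain from it. Remnants of the polylinker and a lacZα fragment lie downstream of the insert, followed by the rrnB T1 and T2 terminators.

The associated study examined the stability of myocilin OLF variants in the context of glaucoma as a protein misfolding disorder, so the construct is suited to purifying the mutant domain for biophysical comparison with other variants. The depositor recommends a Rosetta-gami 2 type strain for expression.
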