Features (pLannotate 1.2.2; 21 found; start..end, strand, type, name):
      3..80      +  promoter       lacIq promoter: lacI (mutant); In the lacIq allele, a single base change in the promoter boosts expression of the lacI gene about 10-fold.
     81..1163    +  CDS            lacI: lac repressor; lacI; The lac repressor binds to the lac operator to inhibit transcription in E. coli. This inhibition can be relieved by adding lactose or isopropyl-β-D-thiogalactopyranoside (IPTG).
   1176..1197    +  protein_bind   CAP binding site: CAP binding activates transcription in the presence of cAMP. E. coli catabolite activator protein
   1216..1233    +  promoter       tet promoter (fragment): E. coli promoter for tetracycline efflux protein gene
   1406..1434    +  promoter       tac promoter: strong E. coli promoter; hybrid between the trp and lac UV5 promoters
   1442..1458    +  protein_bind   lac operator: The lac repressor binds to the lac operator to inhibit transcription in E. coli. This inhibition can be relieved by adding lactose or isopropyl-β-D-thiogalactopyranoside (IPTG). lac repressor encoded by lacI
   1528..2628    +  CDS            MBP: maltose binding protein from E. coli; malE (mutated); This version of the gene does not encode a signal sequence, so MBP will remain in the cytosol.
   2634..2652    +  CDS            capTEV™ (fragment): composite tag for in vivo biotinylation, TEV protease cleavage, and 6xHis tagging
   2656..3486    +  CDS            MYOC (fragment): MYOC_HUMAN - Also known as GLC1A, TIGR From Homo sapiens (Human).
   3514..3540    +  misc_feature   MCS (fragment): pUC18/19 multiple cloning site
   3548..3702    +  CDS            lacZα (fragment): LacZα fragment of β-galactosidase; lacZ fragment
   3795..3910    +  ncRNA          5S rRNA: Accession: RF00001 - 5S ribosomal RNA
   3914..4000    +  terminator     rrnB T1 terminator: Escherichia coli rrnB; transcription terminator T1 from the E. coli rrnB gene
   4092..4119    +  terminator     rrnB T2 terminator: transcription terminator T2 from the E. coli rrnB gene
   4138..4229    +  promoter       AmpR promoter: bla
   4230..5090    +  CDS            AmpR: β-lactamase; bla; confers resistance to ampicillin, carbenicillin, and related antibiotics
   5132..5645    -  rep_origin     M13 ori (sequence partly withheld): M13 bacteriophage origin of replication; arrow indicates direction of (+) strand synthesis
   5756..6344    +  rep_origin     ori: high-copy-number ColE1/pMB1/pBR322/pUC origin of replication
   6530..6672    -  misc_feature   bom: basis of mobility region from pBR322
   6774..6965    -  CDS            rop: Rop protein, which maintains plasmids at low copy number; rop
   6982..7362    +  CDS            YPB1_ECOLX: Protein predicted: Swiss-Prot protein existence level 4. From Escherichia coli.
>Addgene plasmid #47702 | pmalc4x_V426F_TEV | depositor full sequence | sequence record 68121 | malE primer
CCGACACCATCGAATGGTGCAAAACCTTTCGCGGTATGGCATGATAGCGCCCGGAAGAGAGTCAATTCAG
GGTGGTGAATGTGAAACCAGTAACGTTATACGATGTCGCAGAGTATGCCGGTGTCTCTTATCAGACCGTT
TCCCGCGTGGTGAACCAGGCCAGCCACGTTTCTGCGAAAACGCGGGAAAAAGTGGAAGCGGCGATGGCGG
AGCTGAATTACATTCCCAACCGCGTGGCACAACAACTGGCGGGCAAACAGTCGTTGCTGATTGGCGTTGC
CACCTCCAGTCTGGCCCTGCACGCGCCGTCGCAAATTGTCGCGGCGATTAAATCTCGCGCCGATCAACTG
GGTGCCAGCGTGGTGGTGTCGATGGTAGAACGAAGCGGCGTCGAAGCCTGTAAAGCGGCGGTGCACAATC
TTCTCGCGCAACGCGTCAGTGGGCTGATCATTAACTATCCGCTGGATGACCAGGATGCCATTGCTGTGGA
AGCTGCCTGCACTAATGTTCCGGCGTTATTTCTTGATGTCTCTGACCAGACACCCATCAACAGTATTATT
TTCTCCCATGAAGACGGTACGCGACTGGGCGTGGAGCATCTGGTCGCATTGGGTCACCAGCAAATCGCGC
TGTTAGCGGGCCCATTAAGTTCTGTCTCGGCGCGTCTGCGTCTGGCTGGCTGGCATAAATATCTCACTCG
CAATCAAATTCAGCCGATAGCGGAACGGGAAGGCGACTGGAGTGCCATGTCCGGTTTTCAACAAACCATG
CAAATGCTGAATGAGGGCATCGTTCCCACTGCGATGCTGGTTGCCAACGATCAGATGGCGCTGGGCGCAA
TGCGCGCCATTACCGAGTCCGGGCTGCGCGTTGGTGCGGATATCTCGGTAGTGGGATACGACGATACCGA
AGACAGCTCATGTTATATCCCGCCGTTAACCACCATCAAACAGGATTTTCGCCTGCTGGGGCAAACCAGC
GTGGACCGCTTGCTGCAACTCTCTCAGGGCCAGGCGGTGAAGGGCAATCAGCTGTTGCCCGTCTCACTGG
TGAAAAGAAAAACCACCCTGGCGCCCAATACGCAAACCGCCTCTCCCCGCGCGTTGGCCGATTCATTAAT
GCAGCTGGCACGACAGGTTTCCCGACTGGAAAGCGGGCAGTGAGCGCAACGCAATTAATGTAAGTTAGCT
CACTCATTAGGCACAATTCTCATGTTTGACAGCTTATCATCGACTGCACGGTGCACCAATGCTTCTGGCG
TCAGGCAGCCATCGGAAGCTGTGGTATGGCTGTGCAGGTCGTAAATCACTGCATAATTCGTGTCGCTCAA
GGCGCACTCCCGTTCTGGATAATGTTTTTTGCGCCGACATCATAACGGTTCTGGCAAATATTCTGAAATG
AGCTGTTGACAATTAATCATCGGCTCGTATAATGTGTGGAATTGTGAGCGGATAACAATTTCACACAGGA
AACAGCCAGTCCGTTTAGGTGTTTTCACGAGCACTTCACCAACAAGGACCATAGCATATGAAAATCGAAG
AAGGTAAACTGGTAATCTGGATTAACGGCGATAAAGGCTATAACGGTCTCGCTGAAGTCGGTAAGAAATT
CGAGAAAGATACCGGAATTAAAGTCACCGTTGAGCATCCGGATAAACTGGAAGAGAAATTCCCACAGGTT
GCGGCAACTGGCGATGGCCCTGACATTATCTTCTGGGCACACGACCGCTTTGGTGGCTACGCTCAATCTG
GCCTGTTGGCTGAAATCACCCCGGACAAAGCGTTCCAGGACAAGCTGTATCCGTTTACCTGGGATGCCGT
ACGTTACAACGGCAAGCTGATTGCTTACCCGATCGCTGTTGAAGCGTTATCGCTGATTTATAACAAAGAT
CTGCTGCCGAACCCGCCAAAAACCTGGGAAGAGATCCCGGCGCTGGATAAAGAACTGAAAGCGAAAGGTA
AGAGCGCGCTGATGTTCAACCTGCAAGAACCGTACTTCACCTGGCCGCTGATTGCTGCTGACGGGGGTTA
TGCGTTCAAGTATGAAAACGGCAAGTACGACATTAAAGACGTGGGCGTGGATAACGCTGGCGCGAAAGCG
GGTCTGACCTTCCTGGTTGACCTGATTAAAAACAAACACATGAATGCAGACACCGATTACTCCATCGCAG
AAGCTGCCTTTAATAAAGGCGAAACAGCGATGACCATCAACGGCCCGTGGGCATGGTCCAACATCGACAC
CAGCAAAGTGAATTATGGTGTAACGGTACTGCCGACCTTCAAGGGTCAACCATCCAAACCGTTCGTTGGC
GTGCTGAGCGCAGGTATTAACGCCGCCAGTCCGAACAAAGAGCTGGCAAAAGAGTTCCTCGAAAACTATC
TGCTGACTGATGAAGGTCTGGAAGCGGTTAATAAAGACAAACCGCTGGGTGCCGTAGCGCTGAAGTCTTA
CGAGGAAGAGTTGGTGAAAGATCCGCGGATTGCCGCCACTATGGAAAACGCCCAGAAAGGTGAAATCATG
CCGAACATCCCGCAGATGTCCGCTTTCTGGTATGCCGTGCGTACTGCGGTGATCAACGCCGCCAGCGGTC
GTCAGACTGTCGATGAAGCCCTGAAAGACGCGCAGACTAATTCGGAGAATCTTTATTTTCAGAGCTTGAA
GGAGAGCCCATCTGGCTATCTCAGGAGTGGAGAGGGAGACACCGGATGTGGAGAACTAGTTTGGGTAGGA
GAGCCTCTCACGCTGAGAACAGCAGAAACAATTACTGGCAAGTATGGTGTGTGGATGCGAGACCCCAAGC
CCACCTACCCCTACACCCAGGAGACCACGTGGAGAATCGACACAGTTGGCACGGATGTCCGCCAGGTTTT
TGAGTATGACCTCATCAGCCAGTTTATGCAGGGCTACCCTTCTAAGGTTCACATACTGCCTAGGCCACTG
GAAAGCACGGGTGCTGTGGTGTACTCGGGGAGCCTCTATTTCCAGGGCGCTGAGTCCAGAACTGTCATAA
GATATGAGCTGAATACCGAGACAGTGAAGGCTGAGAAGGAAATCCCTGGAGCTGGCTACCACGGACAGTT
CCCGTATTCTTGGGGTGGCTACACGGACATTGACTTGGCTGTGGATGAAGCAGGCCTCTGGGTCATTTAC
AGCACCGATGAGGCCAAAGGTGCCATTGTCCTCTCCAAACTGAACCCAGAGAATCTGGAACTCGAACAAA
CCTGGGAGACAAACATCCGTAAGCAGTCATTCGCCAATGCCTTCATCATCTGTGGCACCTTGTACACCGT
CAGCAGCTACACCTCAGCAGATGCTACCGTCAACTTTGCTTATGACACAGGCACAGGTATCAGCAAGACC
CTGACCATCCCATTCAAGAACCGCTATAAGTACAGCAGCATGATTGACTACAACCCCCTGGAGAAGAAGC
TCTTTGCCTGGGACAACTTGAACATGGTCACTTATGACATCAAGCTTTCCAAGATGTGATAAGGCTCTAA
CTCTCCTGAATTCGGATCCTCTAGAGTCGACCTGCAGGCAAGCTTGGCACTGGCCGTCGTTTTACAACGT
CGTGACTGGGAAAACCCTGGCGTTACCCAACTTAATCGCCTTGCAGCACATCCCCCTTTCGCCAGCTGGC
GTAATAGCGAAGAGGCCCGCACCGATCGCCCTTCCCAACAGTTGCGCAGCCTGAATGGCGAATGGCAGCT
TGGCTGTTTTGGCGGATGAGATAAGATTTTCAGCCTGATACAGATTAAATCAGAACGCAGAAGCGGTCTG
ATAAAACAGAATTTGCCTGGCGGCAGTAGCGCGGTGGTCCCACCTGACCCCATGCCGAACTCAGAAGTGA
AACGCCGTAGCGCCGATGGTAGTGTGGGGTCTCCCCATGCGAGAGTAGGGAACTGCCAGGCATCAAATAA
AACGAAAGGCTCAGTCGAAAGACTGGGCCTTTCGTTTTATCTGTTGTTTGTCGGTGAACGCTCTCCTGAG
TAGGACAAATCCGCCGGGAGCGGATTTGAACGTTGCGAAGCAACGGCCCGGAGGGTGGCGGGCAGGACGC
CCGCCATAAACTGCCAGGCATCAAATTAAGCAGAAGGCCATCCTGACGGATGGCCTTTTTGCGTTTCTAC
AAACTCTTTTGTTTATTTTTCTAAATACATTCAAATATGTATCCGCTCATGAGACAATAACCCTGATAAA
TGCTTCAATAATATTGAAAAAGGAAGAGTATGAGTATTCAACATTTCCGTGTCGCCCTTATTCCCTTTTT
TGCGGCATTTTGCCTTCCTGTTTTTGCTCACCCAGAAACGCTGGTGAAAGTAAAAGATGCTGAAGATCAG
TTGGGTGCACGAGTGGGTTACATCGAACTGGATCTCAACAGCGGTAAGATCCTTGAGAGTTTTCGCCCCG
AAGAACGTTTCCCAATGATGAGCACTTTTAAAGTTCTGCTATGTGGCGCGGTATTATCCCGTGTTGACGC
CGGGCAAGAGCAACTCGGTCGCCGCATACACTATTCTCAGAATGACTTGGTTGAGTACTCACCAGTCACA
GAAAAGCATCTTACGGATGGCATGACAGTAAGAGAATTATGCAGTGCTGCCATAACCATGAGTGATAACA
CTGCGGCCAACTTACTTCTGACAACGATCGGAGGACCGAAGGAGCTAACCGCTTTTTTGCACAACATGGG
GGATCATGTAACTCGCCTTGATCGTTGGGAACCGGAGCTGAATGAAGCCATACCAAACGACGAGCGTGAC
ACCACGATGCCTGTAGCAATGGCAACAACGTTGCGCAAACTATTAACTGGCGAACTACTTACTCTAGCTT
CCCGGCAACAATTAATAGACTGGATGGAGGCGGATAAAGTTGCAGGACCACTTCTGCGCTCGGCCCTTCC
GGCTGGCTGGTTTATTGCTGATAAATCTGGAGCCGGTGAGCGTGGGTCTCGCGGTATCATTGCAGCACTG
GGGCCAGATGGTAAGCCCTCCCGTATCGTAGTTATCTACACGACGGGGAGTCAGGCAACTATGGATGAAC
GAAATAGACAGATCGCTGAGATAGGTGCCTCACTGATTAAGCATTGGTAACTGTCAGACCAAGTTTACTC
ATATATACTTTAGATTGATT
[38 nt withheld, positions 5131-5168]
A
[37 nt withheld, positions 5170-5206]
ATTTTGTTAAAATTCGCGTTAAATTTTTGTTAAATCAGCTCATTTTTTAACCAATAGGCCGAAATCGGCA
AAATCCCTTATAAATCAAAAGAATAGACCGAGATAGGGT
[37 nt withheld, positions 5316-5352]
AAAGAACGTGGACTCCAACGTCAAAGG
[141 nt withheld, positions 5380-5520]
G
[125 nt withheld, positions 5522-5646]
AAAGGATCTAGGTGAAGATCCTTTTTGATAATCTCATGACCAAAATCCCTTAACGTGAGTTTTCGTTCCA
CTGAGCGTCAGACCCCGTAGAAAAGATCAAAGGATCTTCTTGAGATCCTTTTTTTCTGCGCGTAATCTGC
TGCTTGCAAACAAAAAAACCACCGCTACCAGCGGTGGTTTGTTTGCCGGATCAAGAGCTACCAACTCTTT
TTCCGAAGGTAACTGGCTTCAGCAGAGCGCAGATACCAAATACTGTCCTTCTAGTGTAGCCGTAGTTAGG
CCACCACTTCAAGAACTCTGTAGCACCGCCTACATACCTCGCTCTGCTAATCCTGTTACCAGTGGCTGCT
GCCAGTGGCGATAAGTCGTGTCTTACCGGGTTGGACTCAAGACGATAGTTACCGGATAAGGCGCAGCGGT
CGGGCTGAACGGGGGGTTCGTGCACACAGCCCAGCTTGGAGCGAACGACCTACACCGAACTGAGATACCT
ACAGCGTGAGCTATGAGAAAGCGCCACGCTTCCCGAAGGGAGAAAGGCGGACAGGTATCCGGTAAGCGGC
AGGGTCGGAACAGGAGAGCGCACGAGGGAGCTTCCAGGGGGAAACGCCTGGTATCTTTATAGTCCTGTCG
GGTTTCGCCACCTCTGACTTGAGCGTCGATTTTTGTGATGCTCGTCAGGGGGGCGGAGCCTATGGAAAAA
CGCCAGCAACGCGGCCTTTTTACGGTTCCTGGCCTTTTGCTGGCCTTTTGCTCACATGTTCTTTCCTGCG
TTATCCCCTGATTCTGTGGATAACCGTATTACCGCCTTTGAGTGAGCTGATACCGCTCGCCGCAGCCGAA
CGACCGAGCGCAGCGAGTCAGTGAGCGAGGAAGCGGAAGAGCGCCTGATGCGGTATTTTCTCCTTACGCA
TCTGTGCGGTATTTCACACCGCATATATGGTGCACTCTCAGTACAATCTGCTCTGATGCCGCATAGTTAA
GCCAGTATACACTCCGCTATCGCTACGTGACTGGGTCATGGCTGCGCCCCGACACCCGCCAACACCCGCT
GACGCGCCCTGACGGGCTTGTCTGCTCCCGGCATCCGCTTACAGACAAGCTGTGACCGTCTCCGGGAGCT
GCATGTGTCAGAGGTTTTCACCGTCATCACCGAAACGCGCGAGGCAGCTGCGGTAAAGCTCATCAGCGTG
GTCGTGCAGCGATTCACAGATGTCTGCCTGTTCATCCGCGTCCAGCTCGTTGAGTTTCTCCAGAAGCGTT
AATGTCTGGCTTCTGATAAAGCGGGCCATGTTAAGGGCGGTTTTTTCCTGTTTGGTCACTGATGCCTCCG
TGTAAGGGGGATTTCTGTTCATGGGGGTAATGATACCGATGAAACGAGAGAGGATGCTCACGATACGGGT
TACTGATGATGAACATGCCCGGTTACTGGAACGTTGTGAGGGTAAACAACTGGCGGTATGGATGCGGCGG
GACCAGAGAAAAATCACTCAGGGTCAATGCCAGCGCTTCGTTAATACAGATGTAGGTGTTCCACAGGGTA
GCCAGCAGCATCCTGCGATGCAGATCCGGAACATAATGGTGCAGGGCGCTGACTTCCGCGTTTCCAGACT
TTACGAAACACGGAAACCGAAGACCATTCATGTTGTTGCTCAGGTCGCAGACGTTTTGCAGCAGCAGTCG
CTTCACGTTCGCTCGCGTATCGGTGATTCATTCTGCTAACCAGTAAGGCAACCCCGCCAGCCTAGCCGGG
TCCTCAACGACAGGAGCACGATCATGCGCACCCGTGGCCAGGACCCAACGCTGCCCGAAATT
