>Addgene plasmid #47702 | pmalc4x_V426F_TEV | addgene partial sequence | sequence record 70520 | MBP-F 5'-GATGAAGCCCTGAAAGACGCGCAG-3'
TTCGGAGAATCTTTATTTTCAGAGCTTGAAGGAGAGCCCATCTGGCTATCTCAGGAGTGGAGAGGGAGAC
ACCGGATGTGGAGAACTAGTTTGGGTAGGAGAGCCTCTCACGCTGAGAACAGCAGAAACAATTACTGGCA
AGTATGGTGTGTGGATGCGAGACCCCAAGCCCACCTACCCCTACACCCAGGAGACCACGTGGAGAATCGA
CACAGTTGGCACGGATGTCCGCCAGGTTTTTGAGTATGACCTCATCAGCCAGTTTATGCAGGGCTACCCT
TCTAAGGTTCACATACTGCCTAGGCCACTGGAAAGCACGGGTGCTGTGGTGTACTCGGGGAGCCTCTATT
TCCAGGGCGCTGAGTCCAGAACTGTCATAAGATATGAGCTGAATACCGAGACAGTGAAGGCTGAGAAGGA
AATCCCTGGAGCTGGCTACCACGGACAGTTCCCGTATTCTTGGGGTGGCTACACGGACATTGACTTGGCT
GTGGATGAAGCAGGCCTCTGGGTCATTTACAGCACCGATGAGGCCAAAGGTGCCATTGTCCTCTCCAAAC
TGAACCCAGAGAATCTGGAACTCGAACAAACCTGGGAGACAAACATCCGTAAGCAGTCATTCGCCAATGC
CTTCATCATCTGTGGCACCTTGTACACCGTCAGCAGCTACACCTCAGCAGATGCTACCGTCAACTTTGCT
TATGACACAGGCACAGGTATCAGCAAGACCCTGACCATCCCATTCAAGAACCGCTATAAGTACAGCAGCA
TGATTGACTACAACCCCCTGGAGAAGAAGCTCTTTGCCTGGGACAACTTGAACATGGTCACTTATGACAT
CAAGCTTTCCAAGATGTGATAAGGCTCTAACTCTCCTGAATTCGGATCCTCTAGAGTCGACCTGCAGGCA
AGCTTGGCACTGGCCGTCGTTTTACAACGTCGTGACTGGGAAAACCCTGGCGTTACCCAACTTAATCGCC
TTGCAGCACATCCCCCTTTCGCCAGCTGGCGTAATAGCGAAGAGGCCCGCACCGATCGCCCTTCCCAACA
GTTGCGCAGCCTGAATGGCGAATGGCAGCTTGGCTGTTTTGG
